>Addgene plasmid #119127 | mPLD1-PX (71-210) | addgene full sequence | sequence record 276176 | Addgene NGS Result
TTGACAATTAATCATCGGCTCGTATAATGTGTGGAATTGTGAGCGGATAACAATTTCACACAGGAAACAG
TATTCATGTCCCCTATACTAGGTTATTGGAAAATTAAGGGCCTTGTGCAACCCACTCGACTTCTTTTGGA
ATATCTTGAAGAAAAATATGAAGAGCATTTGTATGAGCGCGATGAAGGTGATAAATGGCGAAACAAAAAG
TTTGAATTGGGTTTGGAGTTTCCCAATCTTCCTTATTATATTGATGGTGATGTTAAATTAACACAGTCTA
TGGCCATCATACGTTATATAGCTGACAAGCACAACATGTTGGGTGGTTGTCCAAAAGAGCGTGCAGAGAT
TTCAATGCTTGAAGGAGCGGTTTTGGATATTAGATACGGTGTTTCGAGAATTGCATATAGTAAAGACTTT
GAAACTCTCAAAGTTGATTTTCTTAGCAAGCTACCTGAAATGCTGAAAATGTTCGAAGATCGTTTATGTC
ATAAAACATATTTAAATGGTGATCATGTAACCCATCCTGACTTCATGTTGTATGACGCTCTTGATGTTGT
TTTATACATGGACCCAATGTGCCTGGATGCGTTCCCAAAATTAGTTTGTTTTAAAAAACGTATTGAAGCT
ATCCCACAAATTGATAAGTACTTGAAATCCAGCAAGTATATAGCATGGCCTTTGCAGGGCTGGCAAGCCA
CGTTTGGTGGTGGCGACCATCCTCCAAAATCGGATCTGGTTCCGCGTGGATCCAATATTCAGACCTATCT
GAGCGGTTGTCCGATTAAAGCACAGGTTCTGGAAGTTGAACGTTTTACCAGCACCAGCCGTGTTCCGAGC
ATTAATCTGTATACCATTGAACTGACCCATGGTGAATTTACCTGGCAGGTTAAACGCAAATTTAAACATT
TTCAGGAATTTCATCGCGAACTGCTGAAATATAAAGCCTTTATTCGCATTCCGATTCCGACCAAACGTCA
TACCTTTCGTCGTCAGAATGTTAAAGAAGAACCGCGTGAAATGCCGAGCCTGCCTCGTAGCAGCGAAAAT
GCAATTCAGGAAGAACAGTTTTTTGGTCGTCGTAAACAGCTGGAAGATTATCTGACCAAAATTCTGAAAA
TGCCGATGTATCGCAATTATCATGCCACCACCGAATTTCTGGATGTTAGCCAGTAACTCGAGCGGCCGCA
TCGTGACTGACTGACGATCTGCCTCGCGCGTTTCGGTGATGACGGTGAAAACCTCTGACACATGCAGCTC
CCGGAGACGGTCACAGCTTGTCTGTAAGCGGATGCCGGGAGCAGACAAGCCCGTCAGGGCGCGTCAGCGG
GTGTTGGCGGGTGTCGGGGCGCAGCCATGACCCAGTCACGTAGCGATAGCGGAGTGTATAATTCTTGAAG
ACGAAAGGGCCTCGTGATACGCCTATTTTTATAGGTTAATGTCATGATAATAATGGTTTCTTAGACGTCA
GGTGGCACTTTTCGGGGAAATGTGCGCGGAACCCCTATTTGTTTATTTTTCTAAATACATTCAAATATGT
ATCCGCTCATGAGACAATAACCCTGATAAATGCTTCAATAATATTGAAAAAGGAAGAGTATGAGTATTCA
ACATTTCCGTGTCGCCCTTATTCCCTTTTTTGCGGCATTTTGCCTTCCTGTTTTTGCTCACCCAGAAACG
CTGGTGAAAGTAAAAGATGCTGAAGATCAGTTGGGTGCACGAGTGGGTTACATCGAACTGGATCTCAACA
GCGGTAAGATCCTTGAGAGTTTTCGCCCCGAAGAACGTTTTCCAATGATGAGCACTTTTAAAGTTCTGCT
ATGTGGCGCGGTATTATCCCGTGTTGACGCCGGGCAAGAGCAACTCGGTCGCCGCATACACTATTCTCAG
AATGACTTGGTTGAGTACTCACCAGTCACAGAAAAGCATCTTACGGATGGCATGACAGTAAGAGAATTAT
GCAGTGCTGCCATAACCATGAGTGATAACACTGCGGCCAACTTACTTCTGACAACGATCGGAGGACCGAA
GGAGCTAACCGCTTTTTTGCACAACATGGGGGATCATGTAACTCGCCTTGATCGTTGGGAACCGGAGCTG
AATGAAGCCATACCAAACGACGAGCGTGACACCACGATGCCTGCAGCAATGGCAACAACGTTGCGCAAAC
TATTAACTGGCGAACTACTTACTCTAGCTTCCCGGCAACAATTAATAGACTGGATGGAGGCGGATAAAGT
TGCAGGACCACTTCTGCGCTCGGCCCTTCCGGCTGGCTGGTTTATTGCTGATAAATCTGGAGCCGGTGAG
CGTGGGTCTCGCGGTATCATTGCAGCACTGGGGCCAGATGGTAAGCCCTCCCGTATCGTAGTTATCTACA
CGACGGGGAGTCAGGCAACTATGGATGAACGAAATAGACAGATCGCTGAGATAGGTGCCTCACTGATTAA
GCATTGGTAACTGTCAGACCAAGTTTACTCATATATACTTTAGATTGATTTAAAACTTCATTTTTAATTT
AAAAGGATCTAGGTGAAGATCCTTTTTGATAATCTCATGACCAAAATCCCTTAACGTGAGTTTTCGTTCC
ACTGAGCGTCAGACCCCGTAGAAAAGATCAAAGGATCTTCTTGAGATCCTTTTTTTCTGCGCGTAATCTG
CTGCTTGCAAACAAAAAAACCACCGCTACCAGCGGTGGTTTGTTTGCCGGATCAAGAGCTACCAACTCTT
TTTCCGAAGGTAACTGGCTTCAGCAGAGCGCAGATACCAAATACTGTCCTTCTAGTGTAGCCGTAGTTAG
GCCACCACTTCAAGAACTCTGTAGCACCGCCTACATACCTCGCTCTGCTAATCCTGTTACCAGTGGCTGC
TGCCAGTGGCGATAAGTCGTGTCTTACCGGGTTGGACTCAAGACGATAGTTACCGGATAAGGCGCAGCGG
TCGGGCTGAACGGGGGGTTCGTGCACACAGCCCAGCTTGGAGCGAACGACCTACACCGAACTGAGATACC
TACAGCGTGAGCTATGAGAAAGCGCCACGCTTCCCGAAGGGAGAAAGGCGGACAGGTATCCGGTAAGCGG
CAGGGTCGGAACAGGAGAGCGCACGAGGGAGCTTCCAGGGGGAAACGCCTGGTATCTTTATAGTCCTGTC
GGGTTTCGCCACCTCTGACTTGAGCGTCGATTTTTGTGATGCTCGTCAGGGGGGCGGAGCCTATGGAAAA
ACGCCAGCAACGCGGCCTTTTTACGGTTCCTGGCCTTTTGCTGGCCTTTTGCTCACATGTTCTTTCCTGC
GTTATCCCCTGATTCTGTGGATAACCGTATTACCGCCTTTGAGTGAGCTGATACCGCTCGCCGCAGCCGA
ACGACCGAGCGCAGCGAGTCAGTGAGCGAGGAAGCGGAAGAGCGCCTGATGCGGTATTTTCTCCTTACGC
ATCTGTGCGGTATTTCACACCGCATAAATTCCGACACCATCGAATGGCGCAAAACCTTTCGCGGTATGGC
ATGATAGCGCCCGGAAGAGAGTCAATTCAGGGTGGTGAATGTGAAACCAGTAACGTTATACGATGTCGCA
GAGTATGCCGGTGTCTCTTATCAGACCGTTTCCCGCGTGGTGAACCAGGCCAGCCACGTTTCTGCGAAAA
CGCGGGAAAAAGTGGAAGCGGCGATGGCGGAGCTGAATTACATTCCCAACCGCGTGGCACAACAACTGGC
GGGCAAACAGTCGTTGCTGATTGGCGTTGCCACCTCCAGTCTGGCCCTGCACGCGCCGTCGCAAATTGTC
GCGGCGATTAAATCTCGCGCCGATCAACTGGGTGCCAGCGTGGTGGTGTCGATGGTAGAACGAAGCGGCG
TCGAAGCCTGTAAAGCGGCGGTGCACAATCTTCTCGCGCAACGCGTCAGTGGGCTGATCATTAACTATCC
GCTGGATGACCAGGATGCCATTGCTGTGGAAGCTGCCTGCACTAATGTTCCGGCGTTATTTCTTGATGTC
TCTGACCAGACACCCATCAACAGTATTATTTTCTCCCATGAAGACGGTACGCGACTGGGCGTGGAGCATC
TGGTCGCATTGGGTCACCAGCAAATCGCGCTGTTAGCGGGCCCATTAAGTTCTGTCTCGGCGCGTCTGCG
TCTGGCTGGCTGGCATAAATATCTCACTCGCAATCAAATTCAGCCGATAGCGGAACGGGAAGGCGACTGG
AGTGCCATGTCCGGTTTTCAACAAACCATGCAAATGCTGAATGAGGGCATCGTTCCCACTGCGATGCTGG
TTGCCAACGATCAGATGGCGCTGGGCGCAATGCGCGCCATTACCGAGTCCGGGCTGCGCGTTGGTGCGGA
TATCTCGGTAGTGGGATACGACGATACCGAAGACAGCTCATGTTATATCCCGCCGTTAACCACCATCAAA
CAGGATTTTCGCCTGCTGGGGCAAACCAGCGTGGACCGCTTGCTGCAACTCTCTCAGGGCCAGGCGGTGA
AGGGCAATCAGCTGTTGCCCGTCTCACTGGTGAAAAGAAAAACCACCCTGGCGCCCAATACGCAAACCGC
CTCTCCCCGCGCGTTGGCCGATTCATTAATGCAGCTGGCACGACAGGTTTCCCGACTGGAAAGCGGGCAG
TGAGCGCAACGCAATTAATGTAAGTTAGCTCACTCATTAGGCACCCCAGGCTTTACACTTTATGCTTCCG
GCTCGTATGTTGTGTGGAATTGTGAGCGGATAACAATTTCACACAGGAAACAGCTATGACCATGATTACG
GATTCACTGGCCGTCGTTTTACAACGTCGTGACTGGGAAAACCCTGGCGTTACCCAACTTAATCGCCTTG
CAGCACATCCCCCTTTCGCCAGCTGGCGTAATAGCGAAGAGGCCCGCACCGATCGCCCTTCCCAACAGTT
GCGCAGCCTGAATGGCGAATGGCGCTTTGCCTGGTTTCCGGCACCAGAAGCGGTGCCGGAAAGCTGGCTG
GAGTGCGATCTTCCTGAGGCCGATACTGTCGTCGTCCCCTCAAACTGGCAGATGCACGGTTACGATGCGC
CCATCTACACCAACGTGACCTATCCCATTACGGTCAATCCGCCGTTTGTTCCCACGGAGAATCCGACGGG
TTGTTACTCGCTCACATTTAATGTTGATGAAAGCTGGCTACAGGAAGGCCAGACGCGAATTATTTTTGAT
GGCGTTGGAATTAGCTTATCGACTGCACGGTGCACCAATGCTTCTGGCGTCAGGCAGCCATCGGAAGCTG
TGGTATGGCTGTGCAGGTCGTAAATCACTGCATAATTCGTGTCGCTCAAGGCGCACTCCCGTTCTGGATA
ATGTTTTTTGCGCCGACATCATAACGGTTCTGGCAAATATTCTGAAATGAGCTG
Features (pLannotate 1.2.2; 17 found; start..end, strand, type, name):
      1..29      +  promoter       tac promoter: strong E. coli promoter; hybrid between the trp and lac UV5 promoters
     37..53      +  protein_bind   lac operator: The lac repressor binds to the lac operator to inhibit transcription in E. coli. This inhibition can be relieved by adding lactose or isopropyl-β-D-thiogalactopyranoside (IPTG). lac repressor encoded by lacI
     76..729     +  CDS            GST26_SCHJA: Experimental evidence at protein level: Swiss-Prot protein existence level 1. GST isoenzymes appear to play a central role in the parasite detoxification system. Other functions are also suspected including a role in increasing the solubility of haematin in the parasite gut. From Schistosoma japonicum (Blood fluke).
    754..1173    +  CDS            Pld1 (fragment): PLD1_MOUSE - Experimental evidence at protein level: Swiss-Prot protein existence level 1. Function as phospholipase selectivefor phosphatidylcholine (PubMed:9395408). Implicated as a critical step in numerous cellular pathways, including signal transduction, membrane trafficking, and the regulation of mitosis. May be involved in the regulation of perinuclear intravesicular membrane traffic (PubMed:9395408). From Mus musculus (Mouse).
   1209..1248    +  CDS            rop (fragment): Rop protein, which maintains plasmids at low copy number; rop
   1350..1390    +  misc_feature   bom (fragment): basis of mobility region from pBR322
   1495..1599    +  promoter       AmpR promoter: bla
   1600..2460    +  CDS            AmpR: β-lactamase; bla; confers resistance to ampicillin, carbenicillin, and related antibiotics
   2631..3219    +  rep_origin     ori: high-copy-number ColE1/pMB1/pBR322/pUC origin of replication
   3405..3456    -  misc_feature   bom (fragment): basis of mobility region from pBR322
   3463..3540    +  promoter       lacI promoter: lacI
   3541..4623    +  CDS            lacI: lac repressor; lacI; The lac repressor binds to the lac operator to inhibit transcription in E. coli. This inhibition can be relieved by adding lactose or isopropyl-β-D-thiogalactopyranoside (IPTG).
   4636..4657    +  protein_bind   CAP binding site: CAP binding activates transcription in the presence of cAMP. E. coli catabolite activator protein
   4672..4702    +  promoter       lac promoter: promoter for the E. coli lac operon
   4710..4726    +  protein_bind   lac operator: The lac repressor binds to the lac operator to inhibit transcription in E. coli. This inhibition can be relieved by adding lactose or isopropyl-β-D-thiogalactopyranoside (IPTG). lac repressor encoded by lacI
   4746..4919    +  CDS            lacZα: LacZα fragment of β-galactosidase; lacZ fragment
   5183..5299    -  CDS            yciV (fragment): RNAAM_ECOLI - Also known as trpH From Escherichia coli (strain K12).
