[The description below was written by a language model from this plasmid's Addgene catalogue record and pLannotate feature annotations shown in this document.]
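Description:
mPLD1-PX (71-210) is a bacterial expression plasmid built on the pGEX4T2 backbone for producing the phox homology (PX) domain of phospholipase D1 as a glutathione S-transferase fusion in E. coli. The catalogue purpose line refers to human PX domains, reflecting the larger collection it belongs to. However, the insert species is recorded as mouse, and the sequence annotation likewise matches the fragment to mouse Pld1, consistent with the "m" prefix in the name. The 5,374 nt plasmid replicates from a ColE1/pMB1-type origin and is selected with ampicillin through the bla β-lactamase gene and its own promoter. The record gives the copy number as unknown.

The expression cassette begins with the hybrid tac promoter followed by a lac operator, driving the Schistosoma japonicum GST coding sequence. The Pld1 fragment, covering residues 71–210, was inserted downstream of GST between BamHI and XhoI sites, both of which were preserved, so GST sits at the N terminus of the fusion. A lacI gene carried on the plasmid under its own promoter supplies lac repressor, keeping the tac promoter off until it is induced with IPTG. The other annotated elements are backbone remnants with no role in expression of the fusion: short rop and bom fragments, a lac promoter/operator with a lacZα segment, and a yciV fragment.

The GST tag allows affinity purification on glutathione resin. The construct was deposited as part of a study classifying PX domains by their phosphoinositide binding specificities, so its expected use is producing recombinant PX domain for lipid-binding and related biochemical or structural analyses.
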