Addgene plasmid #119127: mPLD1-PX (71-210)
Purpose: Bacterial expression of human phox homology (PX) domain, mPLD1-PX (71-210)
Depositing lab: Brett Collins. Depositing organization: University of Queensland. Publication: Classification of the human phox homology (PX) domains based on their phosphoinositide binding specificities. Chandra M, Chin YK, Mas C, Feathers JR, Paul B, Datta S, Chen KE, Jia X, Yang Z, Norwood SJ, Mohanty B, Bugarcic A, Teasdale RD, Henne WM, Mobli M, Collins BM. Nat Commun. 2019 Apr 4;10(1):1528. doi: 10.1038/s41467-019-09355-y. PubMed 30948714.
Backbone
  Vector backbone: pGEX4T2
  Vector type: Bacterial Expression
Growth in bacteria
  Bacterial resistance: Ampicillin, 100 μg/mL
  Growth temperature: 37°C
  Growth strain: DH5alpha
  Copy number: Unknown
Gene/Insert
  Gene/Insert name: mPLD1-PX (71-210)
  Species: M. musculus (mouse)
  Promoter: tac
  Tag / fusion protein: GST (N terminal on backbone)
  Cloning method: Restriction Enzyme; 5′ cloning site BamHI (not destroyed); 3′ cloning site XhoI (not destroyed)
  Sequencing primers: 5′ pGEX5
Terms and licenses: Academic/Nonprofit Terms; Industry Terms: Not Available to Industry
Depositor comments: Amino Acid Sequence: NIQTYLSGCPIKAQVLEVERFTSTSRVPSINLYTIELTHGEFTWQVKRKFKHFQEFHRELLKYKAFIRIPIPTKRHTFRRQNVKEEPREMPSLPRSSENAIQEEQFFGRRKQLEDYLTKILKMPMYRNYHATTEFLDVSQ
How to cite: mPLD1-PX (71-210) was a gift from Brett Collins (Addgene plasmid # 119127 ; http://n2t.net/addgene:119127 ; RRID:Addgene_119127)
